Addgene plasmid #240237: pUAS-CG6867-sfGFP
Purpose: Expression of CG6867-sfGFP under control of UAS promoter. Can be used to generate transgenic fly lines by white+ fly eye selection and phiC31 integration.
Depositing lab: Justin Bosch & Norbert Perrimon. Depositing organization: Harvard Medical School. Publication: Multi-omic mapping of Drosophila protein secretomes reveals tissue-specific origins and inter-organ trafficking. Bosch JA, Beltran PMJ, Cavers C, LaGraff JT, Melanson R, Singh A, Chen W, Hu Y, Tattikota SG, Liu Y, Hashmi Y, Asara JM, Branon T, Ting AY, Carr SA, Perrimon N. bioRxiv [Preprint]. 2025 Jul 11:2025.07.09.659702. doi: 10.1101/2025.07.09.659702. PubMed 40672250.
Backbone
  Vector backbone: pWALIUM10-roe-sfGFP
  Backbone manufacturer: Norbert Perrimon Lab
  Vector type: Insect Expression
  Selectable markers: white+
Growth in bacteria
  Bacterial resistance: Ampicillin, 100 μg/mL
  Growth temperature: 37°C
  Growth strain: DH5alpha
  Copy number: Unknown
Gene/Insert
  Gene/Insert name: CG6867
  Species: D. melanogaster (fly)
  Entrez Gene: CG6867 (a.k.a. Dmel_CG6867, CT21241, Dmel\CG6867)
  Promoter: UAS
  Tag / fusion protein: sfGFP (C terminal on insert)
  Cloning method: Gateway Cloning
Terms and licenses: Academic/Nonprofit Terms; Industry Terms: Not Available to Industry
Depositor comments: Please visit https://doi.org/10.1101/2025.07.09.659702 for bioRxiv preprint.
How to cite: pUAS-CG6867-sfGFP was a gift from Justin Bosch & Norbert Perrimon (Addgene plasmid # 240237 ; http://n2t.net/addgene:240237 ; RRID:Addgene_240237)
