[The description below was written by a language model from this plasmid's Addgene catalogue record and pLannotate feature annotations shown in this document.]
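Description:
pUAS-CG6867-sfGFP is a Drosophila transgenesis and expression plasmid of about 13.5 kb, built on the pWALIUM10-roe-sfGFP backbone by Gateway cloning. In E. coli it is maintained through a high-copy ColE1/pUC-type origin and selected with ampicillin via the β-lactamase gene. An f1 origin and remnants of a lacZα/lac promoter cloning region with flanking T7 and T3 promoters are also present from the parental bacterial vector.

The payload is the D. melanogaster gene CG6867, which sits between the attB1 and attB2 Gateway recombination sites and is fused at its C terminus to superfolder GFP, a rapidly maturing green fluorescent protein. Expression is driven by two tandem 5X UAS blocks placed upstream of the hsp70 basal promoter, so transcription depends on Gal4 and can be directed to chosen tissues by crossing to Gal4 driver lines. One of the UAS blocks is flanked by loxP sites, an arrangement that would allow Cre to remove it and lower the number of Gal4 binding sites. The transcript is processed using the SV40 small t intron and SV40 polyadenylation signal; the annotated T antigen and NLS fragments belong to this 3′ SV40 segment rather than being expressed products. Gypsy insulators flank the expression cassette to buffer it from chromosomal position effects.

For making transgenic flies, a φC31 attB site permits integrase-mediated insertion into genomic attP landing sites, and the mini-white gene provides eye-colour selection of transformants. The associated study maps Drosophila secretomes and inter-organ protein trafficking, though the record does not state the specific role of this construct beyond Gal4-dependent expression of CG6867-sfGFP.
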