Features (pLannotate 1.2.2; 29 found; start..end, strand, type, name):
      7..365     +  rep_origin     f1 ori (sequence partly withheld): f1 bacteriophage origin of replication; arrow indicates direction of (+) strand synthesis
    467..622     -  CDS            lacZα (fragment): LacZα fragment of β-galactosidase; lacZ fragment
    630..648     +  promoter       T7 promoter: promoter for bacteriophage T7 RNA polymerase
    685..4804    -  gene           mini-white: white; This modified version of the white gene lacks part of the first intron.
   4918..4987    +  protein_bind   attB: attB site for the φC31 integrase (Groth et al., 2000) phage φC31 integrase
   5225..5655    +  protein_bind   gypsy insulator: chromatin insulator from Drosophila Su(Hw), CP190, and Mod(mdg4)67.2
   5673..5706    -  protein_bind   loxP: Cre-mediated recombination occurs in the 8-bp core sequence (GCATACAT). Cre recombinase
   5719..5813    +  protein_bind   5X UAS: five tandem copies of the "ScaI site" 17-mer CGGAGTACTGTCCTCCG, an upstream activating sequence (UAS) that efficiently binds yeast Gal4 (Webster et al., 1988; Pfeiffer et al., 2010) GAL4
   5829..5862    -  protein_bind   loxP: Cre-mediated recombination occurs in the 8-bp core sequence (GCATACAT). Cre recombinase
   5875..5969    +  protein_bind   5X UAS: five tandem copies of the "ScaI site" 17-mer CGGAGTACTGTCCTCCG, an upstream activating sequence (UAS) that efficiently binds yeast Gal4 (Webster et al., 1988; Pfeiffer et al., 2010) GAL4
   5993..6231    +  promoter       hsp70 promoter: Drosophila melanogaster hsp70Bb promoter
   6277..6301    +  protein_bind   attB1: mutant version of attB; recombination site for the Gateway® BP reaction BP Clonase™
   9185..9209    -  protein_bind   attB2: mutant version of attB; recombination site for the Gateway® BP reaction BP Clonase™
   9265..9975    +  CDS            Superfolder GFP: Superfolder GFP is a basic (constitutively fluorescent) green fluorescent protein published in 2005, derived from Aequorea victoria. It is reported to be a very rapidly-maturing weak dimer.
  10189..10263   +  CDS            small t antigen (fragment): SV40 (simian virus 40) small t antigen
  10265..10330   +  intron         small t intron: SV40 (simian virus 40) small t antigen intron
  10460..10480   +  CDS            SV40 NLS: nuclear localization signal of SV40 (simian virus 40) large T antigen
  10487..10621   +  CDS            LT_POVHA (fragment): Protein inferred from homology: Swiss-Prot protein existence level 3. Isoform large T antigen is a key early protein essential for both driving viral replication and inducing cellular transformation. Plays a role in viral genome replication by driving entry of quiescent cells into the cell cycle and by autoregulating the synthesis of viral early mRNA. Displays highly oncogenic activities by corrupting the host cellular checkpoint mechanisms that guard cell division and the transcription, replication, and repair of DNA. Participates in the modulation of cellular gene expression preceeding viral
  10646..10729   +  CDS            large T antigen (fragment): large T antigen from SV40 (simian virus 40)
  10752..10873   +  polyA_signal   SV40 poly(A) signal: SV40 polyadenylation signal
  10895..11325   +  protein_bind   gypsy insulator: chromatin insulator from Drosophila Su(Hw), CP190, and Mod(mdg4)67.2
  11344..11362   -  promoter       T3 promoter: promoter for bacteriophage T3 RNA polymerase
  11405..11427   -  protein_bind   lac operator (fragment): The lac repressor binds to the lac operator to inhibit transcription in E. coli. This inhibition can be relieved by adding lactose or isopropyl-β-D-thiogalactopyranoside (IPTG). lac repressor encoded by lacI
  11431..11461   -  promoter       lac promoter: promoter for the E. coli lac operon
  11476..11497   -  protein_bind   CAP binding site: CAP binding activates transcription in the presence of cAMP. E. coli catabolite activator protein
  11510..11602   -  CDS            lacI (fragment): lac repressor; lacI; The lac repressor binds to the lac operator to inhibit transcription in E. coli. This inhibition can be relieved by adding lactose or isopropyl-β-D-thiogalactopyranoside (IPTG).
  11785..12373   -  rep_origin     ori: high-copy-number ColE1/pMB1/pBR322/pUC origin of replication
  12544..13404   -  CDS            AmpR: β-lactamase; bla; confers resistance to ampicillin, carbenicillin, and related antibiotics
  13405..13509   -  promoter       AmpR promoter: bla
>Addgene plasmid #240237 | pUAS-CG6867-sfGFP | addgene full sequence | sequence record 477946 | Addgene NGS Result
CACCTG
[124 nt withheld, positions 7-130]
C
[91 nt withheld, positions 132-222]
A
[49 nt withheld, positions 224-272]
CCTTTGACGTTGGAGTCCACGTTCTTT
[37 nt withheld, positions 300-336]
ACCCTATCTCGGTCTATTCTTTTGATTTATAAGGGATTTTGCCGATTTCGGCCTATTGGTTAAAAAAATG
AGCTGATTTAACAAAAATTTAACGCGAATTTTAACAAAATATTAACGCTTACAATTTCCATTCGCCATTC
AGGCTGCGCAACTGTTGGGAAGGGCGATCGGTGCGGGCCTCTTCGCTATTACGCCAGCTGGCGAAAGGGG
GATGTGCTGCAAGGCGATTAAGTTGGGTAACGCCAGGGTTTTCCCAGTCACGACGTTGTAAAACGACGGC
CAGTGAGCGCGCGTAATACGACTCACTATAGGGCGAATTGGGTACAAGCTTCACGACCTAGGCGCGCCCT
AGTTCCAGTGAAATCCAAGCATTTTCTAAATTAAATGTATTCTTATTATTATAGTTGTTATTTTTGATAT
ATATAAACAACACTATTATGCCCACCATTTTTTTGAGATGCATCTACACAAGGAACAAACACTGGATGTC
ACTTTCAGTTCAAATTGTAACGCTAATCACTCCGAACAGGTCACAAAAAATTACCTTAAAAAGTCATAAT
ATTAAATTAGAATAAATATAGCTGTGAGGGAAATATATACAAATATATTGGAGCAAATAAATTGTACATA
CAAATATTTATTACTAATTTCTATTGAGACGAAATGAACCACTCGGAACCATTTGAGCGAACCGAATCGC
GCGGAACTAACGACAGTCGCTCCAAGGTCGTCGAACAAAAGGTGAATGTGTTGCGGAGAGCGGGTGGGAG
ACAGCGAAAGAGCAACTACGAAACGTGGTGTGGTGGAGGTGAATTATGAAGAGGGCGCGCGATTTGAAAA
GTATGTATATAAAAAATATATCCCGGTGTTTTATGTAGCGATAAACGAGTTTTTGATGTAAGGTATGCAG
GTGTGTAAGTCTTTTGGTTAGAAGACAAATCCAAAGTCTACTTGTGGGGATGTTCGAAGGGGAAATACTT
GTATTCTATAGGTCATATCTTGTTTTTATTGGCACAAATATAATTACATTAGCTTTTTGAGGGGGCAATA
AACAGTAAACACGATGGTAATAATGGTAAAAAAAAAAAACAAGCAGTTATTTCGGATATATGTCGGCTAC
TCCTTGCGTCGGGCCCGAAGTCTTAGAGCCAGATATGCGAGCACCCGGAAGCTCACGATGAGAATGGCCA
GACCCACGTAGTCCAGCGGCAGATCGGCGGCGGAGAAGTTAAGCGTCTCCAGGATGACCTTGCCCGAACT
GGGGCACGTGGTGTTCGACGATGTGCAGCTAATTTCGCCCGGCTCCACGTCCGCCCATTGGTTAATCAGC
AGACCCTCGTTGGCGTAACGGAACCATGAGAGGTACGACAACCATTTGAGGTATACTGGCACCGAGCCCG
AGTTCAAGAAGAAGCCGCCAAAGAGCAGGAATGGTATGATAACCGGCGGACCCACAGACAGCGCCATCGA
GGTCGAGGAGCTGGCGCAGGATATTAGATATCCGAAGGACGTTGACACATTGGCCACCAGAGTGACCAGC
GCCAGGCAGTTGAAGAAGTGCAGCACTCCGGCCCGCAGTCCGATCATCGGATAGGCAATCGCCGTGAAGA
CCAGTGGCACTGTGAGAAAAAGCGGCAATTCGGCAATCGTTTTGCCCAGAAAGTATGTGTCACAGCGATA
AAGTCGACTTCGGGCCTCCCTCATAAAAACTGGCAGCTCTGAGGTGAACACCTAAATCGAATCGATTCAT
TAGAAAGTTAGTAAATTATTGAAATGCAAATGTATTCTAAACATGACTTACATTTATCGTGGCAAAGACG
TTTTGAAAGGTCATGTTGGTCAGGAAGAGGAAGATGGCTCCGTTGATATTCATCACACCCACTTGCGTGA
GTTGTTGGCCCAAAAAGATGAGGCCAATCAAGATGGCAACCATCTGCAAATTAAAATGTTACTCGCATCT
CATTAATATTCGCGAGTTAAATGAAATTTATTTATCTTCTGCAAAACTATAAACTATACATCTCATTGAA
AAAAACTAAGAAGGGTGTGGAATCAGGCAATTCTATCTAAAATCTAGCGAATTTGTTTCCAAGAATTGTA
AGCGTTATATCATTTGTTTCCACTGGAACCACTCACCGTTGTCTGAATAAGTCGCACTTTTACGAGGAGT
GGTTCCTTGAGCACCGACAGCCAGGATCGCCACAGGACCGCCCGGAACTGCATGAACCAGGTGGCCTTGT
AGGTGTACCCATTCTCCGGCTGCTCCAGTGGCTTCTCCAGATTTTTGGTGGCCAACAACTGCTCCATATC
CCGGGCTACTTTGCTAATGGCAAAATTGTCGCATATCTTGGCGATCCGATCACGGGACTCGATCTCCCGT
CCGGGCACAACGGCCAACACCTGTACGTAAAAGTCCGCCGGATTGTAGTTGGTAGGACACTGGGCACCCA
CGCTGGATAGGAGTTGAGATGTTATGTAATACTAGATACCCTTAATAAACACATCGAACTCACTAGGAAA
AGAAGTCGACGGCTTCGCTGGGAGTGCCCAAGAAAGCTACCCTGCCCTCGGCCATCAGAAGGATCTTGTC
AAAGAGCTCAAACAGCTCGGAAGACGGCTGATGAATGGTCAGGATGACGGTCTTGCCCTTCTGCGACAGC
TTCTTCAGCACCTGGACGACGCTGTGGGCGGTAAAGGAGTCCAGTCCGGAGGTGGGCTCATCGCAGATCA
GAAGCGGCGGATCGGTTAGAGCCTCGGAGGCGAATGCCAGACGCTTCCTTTCTCCGCCGGACAGACCTTT
CACCCTGCCGGGCACACCGATGATCGTGTGCTGACATTTGCTGAGCGAAAGCTCCTGGATCACCTGATCC
ACGCGGGCCACTCGCTGCCGATAGGTCAGATGTCGTGGCATCCGCACCATGGCTTGGAAAATCAGGTGTT
CCCTGGCCGTTAGGGAGCCGATAAAGAGGTCATCCTGCTGGACATAGGCGCACCTGGCCTGCATCTCCTT
GGCGTCCACAGGTTGGCCATTGAGCAGTCGCATCCCGGATGGCGATACTTGGATGCCCTGCGGCGATCGA
AAGGCAAGGGCATTCAGCAGGGTCGTCTTTCCGGCACCGGAACTGCCCATCACGGCCAAAAGTTCGCCCG
GATAGGCCACGCCGCAAACTGAGTTTCAAATTGGTAATTGGACCCTTTATTAAGATTTCACACAGATCAG
CCGACTGCGAATAGAAACTCACCGTTCTTGAGCAAATGTTTCCTGGGCGCCGGTATGTGTCGCTCGTTGC
AGAATAGTCCGCGTGTCCGGTTGACCAGCTGCCGCCATCCGGAGCCCGGCTGATTGACCGCCCCAAAGAT
GTCCATATTGTGCCAGGCATAGGTGAGGTTCTCGGCTAGTTGGCCGCTCCCTGAACCGGAGTCCTCCGGC
GGACTGGGTGGCCGGAGCGTGCCGTAGTTTTTGGCCTGCCCGAAGCCCTGGTTAATGCAGCTCTGCGAAG
CCGCTCCGCTGTCACCCTGCAATGATAGGGGATCTCAAATATCAACTACAAGCGTTATGCTCATCTAACC
CCGAACAAAAAGTACCCCGAAGTATCCTACGAAGTAGGTTTATACTTTTATTTATTTTTTGTGCATCTAG
GATCAGCTTAAAATATCTGGTTGTTATATTTTTTGTAAAAAAGAATATAGTCGAAAATGAATGCCTTTAG
ATGTCTTGATCATGATATGATCTCAAAAATTGTCTTATATAGCGAGAACAGCTACCAGAATAATCTGTTT
CGTGTCACTATTTGTTTGTGCAATTGCGGTTTGGGATTTTTGTGGGTCGCAGTTCTCACGCCGCAGACAA
TTTGATGTTGCAATCGCAGTTCCTATAGATCAAGTGAACTTAAGATGTATGCACATGTACTACTCACATT
GTTCAGATGCTCGGCAGATGGGTGTTTGCTGCCTCCGCGAATTAATAGCTCCTGATCCTCTTGGCCCATT
GCCGGGATTTTTCACACTTTCCCCTGCTTACCCACCCAAAACCAATCACCACCCCAATCACTCAAAAAAC
AAACAAAAATAAGAAGCGAGAGGAGTTTTGGCACAGCACTTTGTGTTTAATTGATGGCGTAAACCGCTTG
GAGCTTCGTCACGAAACCGCTGACAAAATGCAACTGAAGGCGGACATTGACGCTACGTAACGCTACAAAC
GGTGGCGAAAGAGATAGCGGACGCAGCGGCGAAAGAGACGGCGATATTTCTGTGGACAGAGAAGGAGGCA
AACAGCGCTGACTTTGAGTGGAATGTCATTTTGAGTGAGAGGTAATCGAAAGAACCTGGTACATCAAATA
CCCTTGGATCGAAGTAAATTTAAAACTGATCAGATAAGTTCAATGATATCCAGTGCAGTAAAAAAAAAAA
ATGTTTTTTTTATCTACTTTCCGCAAAAATGGGTTTTATTAACTTACATACATACTAGGCGCGCCAGATC
GCAAGAAGCTTGATATCATCGATCTCGAGGCTGCATCCAACGCGTTGGGAGCTCTCCGGATCAATTCGGC
TTCAGGTACCGTCGACGATGTAGGTCACGGTCTCGAAGCCGCGGTGCGGGTGCCAGGGCGTGCCCTTGGG
CTCCCCGGGCGCGTACTCCACCTCACCCATCTGGTCCATCATGATGAACGGGTCGAGGTGGCGGTAGTTG
ATCCCGGCGAACGCGCGGCGCACCGGGAAGCCCTCGCCCTCGAAACCGCTGGGCGCGGTGGTCACGGTGA
GCACGGGACGTGCGACGGCGTCGGCTGGTGCGGATACGCGGGGCAGCGTCAGCGGGTTCTCGACGGTCAC
GGCGGGCATGTCGACAAGCCGAATTGATCCACTAGAAGGCCTAATTCGGTACACTAGTTGGCCACGTAAT
AAGTGTGCGTTGAATTTATTCGCAAAAACATTGCATATTTTCGGCAAAGTAAAATTTTGTTGCATACCTT
ATCAAAAAATAAGTGCTGCATACTTTTTAGAGAAACCAAATAATTTTTTATTGCATACCCGTTTTTAATA
AAATACATTGCATACCCTCTTTTAATAAAAAATATTGCATACTTTGACGAAACAAATTTTCGTTGCATAC
CCAATAAAAGATTATTATATTGCATACCCGTTTTTAATAAAATACATTGCATACCCTCTTTTAATAAAGA
ATATTGCATACGTTGACGAAACAAATTTTCGTTGCATACCCAATAAAAGATTATTATATTGCATACCTTT
TCTTGCCATACCATTTAGCCGATCAATTGTGCTCGGCAACAGTATATTTGTGGTGTGCCAACCAACAACA
CTAGTAGTACCAGCTTATAACTTCGTATAATGTATGCTATACGAAGTTATCTGCAGGCAGGTCGGAGTAC
TGTCCTCCGAGCGGAGTACTGTCCTCCGAGCGGAGTACTGTCCTCCGAGCGGAGTACTGTCCTCCGAGCG
GAGTACTGTCCTCCGAGCGGAGACTCCCATGGATAACTTCGTATAATGTATGCTATACGAAGTTATGGAT
CCGCAGGTCGGAGTACTGTCCTCCGAGCGGAGTACTGTCCTCCGAGCGGAGTACTGTCCTCCGAGCGGAG
TACTGTCCTCCGAGCGGAGTACTGTCCTCCGAGCGGAGACTCGTCGACAGCGAGCGCCGGAGTATAAATA
GAGGCGCTTCGTCTACGGAGCGACAATTCAATTCAAACAAGCAAAGTGAACACGTCGCTAAGCGAAAGCT
AAGCAAATAAACAAGCGCAGCTGAACAAGCTAAACAATCTGCAGTAAAGTGCAAGTTAAAGTGAATCAAT
TAAAAGTAACCAGCAACCAAGTAAATCAACTGCAACTACTGAAATCTGCCAAGAAGTAATTATTGAATAC
AAGAAGAGAACTCTGAATAGGGAATTGGGAATTCGCAGATCTGCGGCCGCGGCTCGAATCACAAGTTTGT
ACAAAAAAGCAGGCTCCGCGGCCGCCCCCTTCACCATGTTTCTGGCGGTTAACCAGAGTCTACAGAATAC
CAGCAAGAAGAAGCGCAAGCGGCGGACGGCCGAGGATGATCCGCAGGAGGATTCTGGAGAAGGAACGCCA
CCAGTTCGTCCCCTGGAACCCAGTGCGTCCAGTGACCAGTTGGTCGGAGTTGGCAATGGAGCCACTTGCC
GGGTGTGTAAGTGCCCGGGCAGGCAGTCCTTGACCCTGGTATACATCTACCTAGGCGCCCTCACCCTCAT
CCTGGCCAGCCTCTCAATCGTCTTCTACACGCACACCCAGGACGTCGAGTCCTTGTCACAGGTGGAAGAT
AACTATTCGTCGAAATCGTTCCGGGTACAATTCCAGGCGGAGTTAATGCGCTCGGAAGAGGAATTAAGGA
GACTGGTCAACAGGATAATCGAGGAGGAGCAGGAATTGGTTGGCAGCACCACCGCGAGTAGCACCACCCA
ATCGAGGGATCCTCTGAAGAATGAACGCAAGTTCACGGATAACCTGATTAGCCACACAACGCGTCCCACA
GGGAAACGAATGCGCCGGGACATCGCCTCCTCCGCTCCGGCATCCATGCATGCTGATCCGCTGATCGAGT
TCTTCAATCCGAACCATCGCAAGGTTTTGGAGGAGCAAGACACCGAGATCCGTAAGCGCACGGGTCAAAA
GGGCGCCGCTCCCGGCGGAGATGAGTGGATCTATCTGAACACATACTGCCGTGTTCCGGAGAAGATAATC
ACGGGCTTCTGCAAGGGTACCCAGGACTATTGTCCGCCGGCACCGCAAGGACCAACCGGAGAAGTGGGAC
CAAAGGGACCACCGGGAAACCCGGGTCTACCTGGCATCCCCGGTCCAAAGGGAAATCGCGGTGATGTGGG
ATTACCGGGAGCCCCCGGTGTGGATGGCGTGGGTCATTTGGGTCCCGCCGGACCTCGCGGTCCTAAGGGA
GATGCCGGGGCCACCGGAAGAGCCGGCTTGGATGGACGGGATGGAGTGCCCGGGGAGCCGGGACTCGATG
GCGTACCGGGTCGCGCTGGTGCTGATGGAAAGAATGGCCTGCCTGGACGCGATGGCAAGGATGGGCTACA
CGGCAAGGATGGCAAAGATGGTCTGTCCATCACGGGACCCAAGGGTGCGCAGGGACCACCAGGCGAACGA
GGTCTCAAGGGCATTGCGGGTCCACGTGGTCGACCTGGCAAGCCGGGAACCAATGGCATACCCGGAGTGC
CCGGCATCAATGCCTGGAAGCTGCAATATCCCAATGGCAGCTCCTCCAACGATCTGCTCATACCGCCTTC
TATAACAGACATCCAAGTGCCGGACTTCCAACGCACGGTGATTGTGGAGGAGGGAAGATCCCTGAATTTG
AGCTGCACCGCCACGGGAACTCCGACACCGCAGGTGGAATGGCGACGTGAGGATGGTCGCACCATTAATG
TCAATGGCGTAGAGATGGCCTCCATCAGCGGACAGTTCCTGAGATTCACCAATATCACCCGACATCAGAT
GGCGGCCTACACCTGTTTTGCCAACAATGGCATCGCTCCCGTGGCAAATGCCACCTACCTCGTGGAAGTG
CAATTTGCTCCCATGATATCGGTGTATCGCCAAATGATCTACGCGGAATACCAGAGCAGTGCCACACTCG
AGTGTTTGGTGGAGGCATTCCCCGAAGCCATTAGGTATTGGGAACGTGCCTACGACGGCAAGATCCTCGA
TCCCAGCGACAAGTACGGCATTGAATCGTACCCAGAGGGTTTCAAGACAACCATGCGCTTGACCATCAGT
AATCTGCGTAAGGATGACTTTGGGTACTATCATTGTGTGGCCCGAAATGAACTAAATGCCACAATGGTCA
ACTTTGAAATAGCACCCCAAGATCCGAATAGTGAGACCCCGTATGTGGGAAATAACATGAAGGTATACGG
TCAAAGACCGCCGGAGAGCGAGTGTCCCGTTTGCGATCAGTGTCCAGATCCCAGCTTGTACCAGTGCAAG
GACTCCATACTGAATAACTTTGAAATCCAGGCCACGGGCAATCTCAGCTATCCGGGATTACCCAAGCGAC
CAAAGACTTGCTATCTGTATGCCGTGGGCAAGCCCGTTTTCCACAAGGTGGTCAATGAAAAGTTCGGCTC
CTGGCTTAGAGATCCATCTCCGGACAGTGATCGTGAGAAGACGTTCGTCACTAACGAAAACGATCCGTAC
AATCTGTTTGAGTTCACCACTCGCATTCAGTACCGAATGAATAGCATCCCCCGGAGGAAATACGAGATTC
AAGAAGGCTTTCATGGCAATGCACATGTGGTCTTTAACGGTTCGTTTTACTATCAACAAAGAAACTCGGA
TCTGGTGGTCAAGCTGGACTTGACCAGCCTGAAAAAGATAACCACACAATTGCCATATGCTGGAGTGGCT
GCTGCGAATAGGCTTTATACCACGGACTACAACTACATGGACTTCAATGTGGATGAAGTGGGCCTGTGGG
TGATCTATAGCACCTACAACTCCAACAATACGCTGGTGGCCAAGTTGGATGCGGAGACGTTGAAGATGCA
GTACAACTTTAATATCACCCTGGACCATCATCAGTTTGGTGAGATGTTCATCGTGTGTGGCAATCTGTAT
GCCATCGATTCGGGAACGGACAAGAACACCCAGATTCGATATGTAGTGGACTTGTACAAGGGCAAGCTGC
TCAACACGAATCTGCCCTTCTCGAATCCCTTTAGCCATACCACCACCGTGGGCTACAATCCCCTGACTGT
GGAACTCTACTCCTGGGACAAGGGCAACGCACTCACATATCCCATACGCTACAATGAGCAGCGTTTAATC
TCCGACAATAGTAAGGGTGGGCGCGCCGACCCAGCTTTCTTGTACAAAGTGGTGATTCGAGGGTACCTCG
GAGGCTCCGGTGGAAGCGGAGGTAGCGGCGGATCCGTGTCCAAGGGCGAGGAGCTGTTCACCGGCGTGGT
GCCCATCCTGGTGGAGCTGGATGGCGACGTGAACGGCCACAAGTTCAGCGTGCGCGGCGAGGGCGAGGGC
GACGCCACCAACGGCAAGCTGACCCTGAAGTTCATCTGCACCACCGGCAAGCTGCCCGTGCCCTGGCCCA
CCCTGGTGACCACCCTGACCTACGGCGTGCAGTGCTTCAGCCGCTACCCCGATCACATGAAGCAGCACGA
TTTCTTCAAGAGCGCCATGCCCGAGGGCTACGTGCAGGAGCGCACCATCAGCTTCAAGGATGACGGCACC
TACAAGACCCGCGCCGAGGTGAAGTTCGAGGGCGATACCCTGGTGAACCGCATCGAGCTGAAGGGCATCG
ATTTCAAGGAGGATGGCAACATCCTGGGCCACAAGCTGGAGTACAACTTCAACAGCCACAACGTGTACAT
CACCGCCGATAAGCAGAAGAACGGCATCAAGGCCAACTTCAAGATCCGCCACAATGTGGAGGATGGCTCC
GTGCAGCTGGCCGATCACTACCAGCAGAACACCCCCATCGGCGACGGCCCAGTGCTGCTGCCCGATAACC
ACTACCTGAGCACCCAGAGCGTGCTGTCCAAGGACCCCAACGAGAAGCGCGATCACATGGTGCTGCTGGA
GTTCGTGACCGCCGCCGGCATCACCCTGGGCATGGATGAGCTGTACAAGTAGGCAAACTAGTTCTGATCT
GCTAGACAATTGTTGGCATCAGGTAGGCATCACACACGATTAACAACCCCTAAAAATACACTTTGAAAAT
ATTGAAAATATGTTTTTGTATACATTTTTGATATTTTCAAATAATACGCAGTTATAAAACTCATTAGCTA
ACCCATTTTTTCTTTGCTTATGCTTACAGATTGCAAAGAACTAGAGCCGCGGGATCTTTGTGAAGGAACC
TTACTTCTGTGGTGTGACATAATTGGACAAACTACCTACAGAGATTTAAAGCTCTAAGGTAAATATAAAA
TTTTTAAGTGTATAATGTGTTAAACTACTGATTCTAATTGTTTGTGTATTTTAGATTCCAACCTATGGAA
CTGATGAATGGGAGCAGTGGTGGAATGCCTTTAATGAGGAAAACCTGTTTTGCTCAGAAGAAATGCCATC
TAGTGATGATGAGGCTACTGCTGACTCTCAACATTCTACTCCTCCAAAAAAGAAGAGAAAGGTAGAAGAC
CCCAAGGACTTTCCTTCAGAATTGCTAAGTTTTTTGAGTCATGCTGTGTTTAGTAATAGAACTCTTGCTT
GCTTTGCTATTTACACCACAAAGGAAAAAGCTGCACTGCTATACAAGAAAATTATGGAAAAATATTTGAT
GTATAGTGCCTTGACTAGAGATCATAATCAGCCATACCACATTTGTAGAGGTTTTACTTGCTTTAAAAAA
CCTCCCACACCTCCCCCTGAACCTGAAACATAAAATGAATGGAATTGTTGTTGTTAACTTGTTTATTGCA
GCTTATAATGGTTACAAATAAAGCAATAGCATCACAAATTTCACAAATAAAGCATTTTTTTCACTGCATT
CTAGTTGTGGTTTGTCCAAACTCATCAATGTATCTTATCATGTCTGGTTCCAGAGCTCTGGCCACGTAAT
AAGTGTGCGTTGAATTTATTCGCAAAAACATTGCATATTTTCGGCAAAGTAAAATTTTGTTGCATACCTT
ATCAAAAAATAAGTGCTGCATACTTTTTAGAGAAACCAAATAATTTTTTATTGCATACCCGTTTTTAATA
AAATACATTGCATACCCTCTTTTAATAAAAAATATTGCATACTTTGACGAAACAAATTTTCGTTGCATAC
CCAATAAAAGATTATTATATTGCATACCCGTTTTTAATAAAATACATTGCATACCCTCTTTTAATAAAGA
ATATTGCATACGTTGACGAAACAAATTTTCGTTGCATACCCAATAAAAGATTATTATATTGCATACCTTT
TCTTGCCATACCATTTAGCCGATCAATTGTGCTCGGCAACAGTATATTTGTGGTGTGCCAACCAACAACG
AGCTCCAGCTTTTGTTCCCTTTAGTGAGGGTTAATTGCGCGCTTGGCGTAATCATGGTCATAGCTGTTTC
CTGTGTGAAATTGTTATCCGCTCACAATTCCACACAACATACGAGCCGGAAGCATAAAGTGTAAAGCCTG
GGGTGCCTAATGAGTGAGCTAACTCACATTAATTGCGTTGCGCTCACTGCCCGCTTTCCAGTCGGGAAAC
CTGTCGTGCCAGCTGCATTAATGAATCGGCCAACGCGCGGGGAGAGGCGGTTTGCGTATTGGGCGCTCTT
CCGCTTCCTCGCTCACTGACTCGCTGCGCTCGGTCGTTCGGCTGCGGCGAGCGGTATCAGCTCACTCAAA
GGCGGTAATACGGTTATCCACAGAATCAGGGGATAACGCAGGAAAGAACATGTGAGCAAAAGGCCAGCAA
AAGGCCAGGAACCGTAAAAAGGCCGCGTTGCTGGCGTTTTTCCATAGGCTCCGCCCCCCTGACGAGCATC
ACAAAAATCGACGCTCAAGTCAGAGGTGGCGAAACCCGACAGGACTATAAAGATACCAGGCGTTTCCCCC
TGGAAGCTCCCTCGTGCGCTCTCCTGTTCCGACCCTGCCGCTTACCGGATACCTGTCCGCCTTTCTCCCT
TCGGGAAGCGTGGCGCTTTCTCATAGCTCACGCTGTAGGTATCTCAGTTCGGTGTAGGTCGTTCGCTCCA
AGCTGGGCTGTGTGCACGAACCCCCCGTTCAGCCCGACCGCTGCGCCTTATCCGGTAACTATCGTCTTGA
GTCCAACCCGGTAAGACACGACTTATCGCCACTGGCAGCAGCCACTGGTAACAGGATTAGCAGAGCGAGG
TATGTAGGCGGTGCTACAGAGTTCTTGAAGTGGTGGCCTAACTACGGCTACACTAGAAGAACAGTATTTG
GTATCTGCGCTCTGCTGAAGCCAGTTACCTTCGGAAAAAGAGTTGGTAGCTCTTGATCCGGCAAACAAAC
CACCGCTGGTAGCGGTGGTTTTTTTGTTTGCAAGCAGCAGATTACGCGCAGAAAAAAAGGATCTCAAGAA
GATCCTTTGATCTTTTCTACGGGGTCTGACGCTCAGTGGAACGAAAACTCACGTTAAGGGATTTTGGTCA
TGAGATTATCAAAAAGGATCTTCACCTAGATCCTTTTAAATTAAAAATGAAGTTTTAAATCAATCTAAAG
TATATATGAGTAAACTTGGTCTGACAGTTACCAATGCTTAATCAGTGAGGCACCTATCTCAGCGATCTGT
CTATTTCGTTCATCCATAGTTGCCTGACTCCCCGTCGTGTAGATAACTACGATACGGGAGGGCTTACCAT
CTGGCCCCAGTGCTGCAATGATACCGCGAGACCCACGCTCACCGGCTCCAGATTTATCAGCAATAAACCA
GCCAGCCGGAAGGGCCGAGCGCAGAAGTGGTCCTGCAACTTTATCCGCCTCCATCCAGTCTATTAATTGT
TGCCGGGAAGCTAGAGTAAGTAGTTCGCCAGTTAATAGTTTGCGCAACGTTGTTGCCATTGCTACAGGCA
TCGTGGTGTCACGCTCGTCGTTTGGTATGGCTTCATTCAGCTCCGGTTCCCAACGATCAAGGCGAGTTAC
ATGATCCCCCATGTTGTGCAAAAAAGCGGTTAGCTCCTTCGGTCCTCCGATCGTTGTCAGAAGTAAGTTG
GCCGCAGTGTTATCACTCATGGTTATGGCAGCACTGCATAATTCTCTTACTGTCATGCCATCCGTAAGAT
GCTTTTCTGTGACTGGTGAGTACTCAACCAAGTCATTCTGAGAATAGTGTATGCGGCGACCGAGTTGCTC
TTGCCCGGCGTCAATACGGGATAATACCGCGCCACATAGCAGAACTTTAAAAGTGCTCATCATTGGAAAA
CGTTCTTCGGGGCGAAAACTCTCAAGGATCTTACCGCTGTTGAGATCCAGTTCGATGTAACCCACTCGTG
CACCCAACTGATCTTCAGCATCTTTTACTTTCACCAGCGTTTCTGGGTGAGCAAAAACAGGAAGGCAAAA
TGCCGCAAAAAAGGGAATAAGGGCGACACGGAAATGTTGAATACTCATACTCTTCCTTTTTCAATATTAT
TGAAGCATTTATCAGGGTTATTGTCTCATGAGCGGATACATATTTGAATGTATTTAGAAAAATAAACAAA
TAGGGGTTCCGCGCACATTTCCCCGAAAAGTGC
